Addgene plasmid #223574: pHR-SNAP-CD86iso2
Purpose: Lentiviral expression of human CD86 isoform 2 with SNAP tag in mammalian cells
Depositing lab: Enfu Hui. Depositing organization: University of California, San Diego (UCSD). Publication: Antigen-Presenting Cell-Intrinsic PD-1 Neutralizes PD-L1 in cis to Attenuate PD-1 Signaling in T Cells. Zhao Y, Harrison DL, Song Y, Ji J, Huang J, Hui E. Cell Rep. 2018 Jul 10;24(2):379-390.e6. doi: 10.1016/j.celrep.2018.06.054. PubMed 29996099.
Backbone
  Vector backbone: pHR
  Vector type: Lentiviral ; Mammalian Expression
Growth in bacteria
  Bacterial resistance: Ampicillin, 100 μg/mL
  Growth temperature: 37°C
  Growth strain: NEB Stable
  Copy number: High Copy
Gene/Insert
  Gene/Insert name: CD86
  Species: H. sapiens (human)
  Entrez Gene: CD86 (a.k.a. B7-2, B7.2, B70, CD28LG2, LAB72)
  Tag / fusion protein: SNAP (N terminal on insert)
  Cloning method: Gibson Cloning
  Sequencing primers: 5′ ccaatcagcctgcttctcgcttc; 3′ ccagaggttgattatcgataagc
Terms and licenses: Academic/Nonprofit Terms; Industry Terms: Not Available to Industry
Depositor comments: Plasmid lab code: L607
How to cite: pHR-SNAP-CD86iso2 was a gift from Enfu Hui (Addgene plasmid # 223574 ; http://n2t.net/addgene:223574 ; RRID:Addgene_223574)
