[The description below was written by a language model from this plasmid's Addgene catalogue record and pLannotate feature annotations shown in this document.]
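Description:
pHR-SNAP-CD86iso2 is a lentiviral transfer plasmid built on the pHR backbone for expressing human CD86 isoform 2 (B7-2, a ligand of the CD28 family of T-cell co-receptors) with an N-terminal SNAP tag in mammalian cells. It is maintained in E. coli through a high-copy ColE1/pUC-type origin and selected with ampicillin via the bla gene. The backbone also carries remnants typical of older pHR vectors: an SV40 promoter followed by fragments of E. coli gpt, SV40 small t intron and poly(A) sequences, and short pBR322-derived pieces (TcR, bom, rop). The annotation lists these only as fragments, and they appear to be vestigial rather than functional parts of the design.

The viral portion runs from a truncated HIV-1 5' LTR through the Ψ packaging signal with a partial gag sequence, the Rev response element for Rev-dependent nuclear export of the genomic RNA, and the cPPT/CTS, which aids nuclear import of the reverse-transcribed genome. It ends in a ΔU3 self-inactivating 3' LTR, so after integration the LTR promoter activity is lost and expression depends on the internal promoter. That promoter is the spleen focus-forming virus (SFFV) LTR promoter, which drives the SNAP-tag coding sequence followed by the CD86 coding sequence. A WPRE downstream enhances transcript stability and expression. The gap between the promoter and the SNAP tag is unannotated; the record does not state whether a signal peptide lies there.

SNAP-tag reacts covalently with benzylguanine-derivatised dyes, allowing specific fluorescent labelling of the fusion protein. The associated publication concerns cis interactions between immune checkpoint molecules on antigen-presenting cells. Virus production requires packaging and envelope functions supplied in trans.
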