Features (pLannotate 1.2.2; 34 found; start..end, strand, type, name):
     38..106     +  CDS            nef (fragment): NEF_HV1Z2 - Experimental evidence at protein level: Swiss-Prot protein existence level 1. Extracellular Nef protein targets CD4(+) T-lymphocytes for apoptosis by interacting with CXCR4 surface receptors. From Human immunodeficiency virus type 1 group M subtype D (isolate Z2/CDC-Z34) (HIV-1).
    108..341     +  LTR            3' LTR (ΔU3): self-inactivating 3' long terminal repeat (LTR) from HIV-1
    366..384     -  promoter       SP6 promoter: promoter for bacteriophage SP6 RNA polymerase
    612..891     +  CDS            TcR (fragment): tetracycline efflux protein; tet; confers resistance to tetracycline
    892..940     -  misc_feature   bom (fragment): basis of mobility region from pBR322
   1042..1077    -  CDS            rop (fragment): Rop protein, which maintains plasmids at low copy number; rop
   1172..1276    +  promoter       AmpR promoter: bla
   1277..2137    +  CDS            AmpR: β-lactamase; bla; confers resistance to ampicillin, carbenicillin, and related antibiotics
   2308..2896    +  rep_origin     ori: high-copy-number ColE1/pMB1/pBR322/pUC origin of replication
   3079..3135    +  CDS            lacI (fragment): lac repressor; lacI; The lac repressor binds to the lac operator to inhibit transcription in E. coli. This inhibition can be relieved by adding lactose or isopropyl-β-D-thiogalactopyranoside (IPTG).
   3142..3471    +  promoter       SV40 promoter: SV40 enhancer and early promoter
   3671..3790    +  CDS            gpt (fragment): XGPT_ECOLI - Also known as gpp, gxu. Experimental evidence at protein level: Swiss-Prot protein existence level 1. Purine salvage pathway enzyme that catalyzes the transfer of the ribosyl-5-phosphate group from 5-phospho-alpha-D-ribose 1- diphosphate (PRPP) to the N9 position of the 6-oxopurines guanine and xanthine to form the corresponding ribonucleotides GMP (guanosine 5'- monophosphate) and XMP (xanthosine 5'-monophosphate), with the release of PPi. To a lesser extent, also acts on hypoxanthine (PubMed:9100006, PubMed:3886014). Does not ribophosphorylate adenine (PubMed:3886014). From Esch
   3790..4125    +  CDS            gpt (fragment): XGPT_ECOLI - Also known as gpp, gxu. Experimental evidence at protein level: Swiss-Prot protein existence level 1. Purine salvage pathway enzyme that catalyzes the transfer of the ribosyl-5-phosphate group from 5-phospho-alpha-D-ribose 1- diphosphate (PRPP) to the N9 position of the 6-oxopurines guanine and xanthine to form the corresponding ribonucleotides GMP (guanosine 5'- monophosphate) and XMP (xanthosine 5'-monophosphate), with the release of PPi. To a lesser extent, also acts on hypoxanthine (PubMed:9100006, PubMed:3886014). Does not ribophosphorylate adenine (PubMed:3886014). From Esch
   4220..4525    +  CDS            frsA (fragment): FRSA_ECOLI - Also known as yafA. Experimental evidence at protein level: Swiss-Prot protein existence level 1. Catalyzes the hydrolysis of esters (PubMed:15808744). Displays esterase activity toward pNP-butyrate (PubMed:15808744). May stimulate mixed-acid fermentation by acting as a fermentation/respiration switch that down-regulates respiration and up- regulates fermentation rates (PubMed:15169777). From Escherichia coli (strain K12).
   4529..4603    +  CDS            small t antigen (fragment): SV40 (simian virus 40) small t antigen
   4605..4670    +  intron         small t intron: SV40 (simian virus 40) small t antigen intron
   4800..4820    +  CDS            SV40 NLS: nuclear localization signal of SV40 (simian virus 40) large T antigen
   5139..5222    +  CDS            large T antigen (fragment): large T antigen from SV40 (simian virus 40)
   5245..5379    +  polyA_signal   SV40 poly(A) signal: SV40 polyadenylation signal
   5546..5875    +  CDS            nef (fragment): NEF_HV1BR - Experimental evidence at protein level: Swiss-Prot protein existence level 1. Extracellular Nef protein targets CD4(+) T-lymphocytes for apoptosis by interacting with CXCR4 surface receptors (PubMed:14990729). From Human immunodeficiency virus type 1 group M subtype B (isolate BRU/LAI) (HIV-1).
   5923..6180    +  LTR            5' LTR (truncated): truncated 5' long terminal repeat (LTR) from HIV-1
   6227..6352    +  misc_feature   HIV-1 Ψ: packaging signal of human immunodeficiency virus type 1
   6336..6674    +  CDS            HIV-1 gag (fragment): gag protein from human immunodeficiency virus 1; gag
   6849..7082    +  misc_feature   RRE: The Rev response element (RRE) of HIV-1 allows for Rev-dependent mRNA export from the nucleus to the cytoplasm.
   7459..7559    +  CDS            Rev (fragment): human immunodeficiency virus 1 (HIV-1) Rev protein; rev; enhances nuclear export of unspliced and incompletely spliced viral mRNAs
   7596..7713    +  misc_feature   cPPT/CTS: central polypurine tract and central termination sequence of HIV-1
   7750..7782    -  misc_feature   MCS (fragment): pBluescript multiple cloning site
   7866..8273    +  promoter       SFFV promoter: spleen focus-forming virus long terminal repeat (LTR) promoter
   8352..8897    +  CDS            SNAP-tag®: human O6-alkylguanine-DNA-alkyltransferase variant that forms covalent bonds with benzylguanine derivatives optimized for bacterial expression
   8931..9851    +  CDS            CD86 (fragment): CD86_HUMAN - Also known as CD28LG2. Experimental evidence at protein level: Swiss-Prot protein existence level 1. (Microbial infection) Acts as a receptor for adenovirus subgroup B. From Homo sapiens (Human).
   9861..9888    +  misc_feature   MCS (fragment): pUC18/19 multiple cloning site
   9889..9907    +  misc_feature   MCS (fragment): pBluescript multiple cloning site
   9907..10495   +  misc_feature   WPRE: woodchuck hepatitis virus posttranscriptional regulatory element
  10496..21      +  misc_feature   MCS (fragment) (across the origin): pBluescript multiple cloning site
>Addgene plasmid #223574 | pHR-SNAP-CD86iso2 | addgene full sequence | sequence record 450169 | Addgene NGS Result
CGATACCGTCGACCTCGAGGGAATTAATTCGAGCTCGGTACCTTTAAGACCAATGACTTACAAGGCAGCT
GTAGATCTTAGCCACTTTTTAAAAGAAAAGGGGGGACTGGAAGGGCTAATTCACTCCCAACGAAGACAAG
ATCTGCTTTTTGCTTGTACTGGGTCTCTCTGGTTAGACCAGATCTGAGCCTGGGAGCTCTCTGGCTAACT
AGGGAACCCACTGCTTAAGCCTCAATAAAGCTTGCCTTGAGTGCTTCAAGTAGTGTGTGCCCGTCTGTTG
TGTGACTCTGGTAACTAGAGATCCCTCAGACCCTTTTAGTCAGTGTGGAAAATCTCTAGCAGCATCTAGA
ATTAATTCCGTGTATTCTATAGTGTCACCTAAATCGTATGTGTATGATACATAAGGTTATGTATTAATTG
TAGCCGCGTTCTAACGACAATATGTACAAGCCTAATTGTGTAGCATCTGGCTTACTGAAGCAGACCCTAT
CATCTCTCTCGTAAACTGCCGTCAGAGTCGGTTTGGTTGGACGAACCTTCTGAGTTTCTGGTAACGCCGT
CCCGCACCCGGAAATGGTCAGCGAACCAATCAGCAGGGTCATCGCTAGCCAGATCCTCTACGCCGGACGC
ATCGTGGCCGGCATCACCGGCGCCACAGGTGCGGTTGCTGGCGCCTATATCGCCGACATCACCGATGGGG
AAGATCGGGCTCGCCACTTCGGGCTCATGAGCGCTTGTTTCGGCGTGGGTATGGTGGCAGGCCCCGTGGC
CGGGGGACTGTTGGGCGCCATCTCCTTGCATGCACCATTCCTTGCGGCGGCGGTGCTCAACGGCCTCAAC
CTACTACTGGGCTGCTTCCTAATGCAGGAGTCGCATAAGGGAGAGCGTCGAATGGTGCACTCTCAGTACA
ATCTGCTCTGATGCCGCATAGTTAAGCCAGCCCCGACACCCGCCAACACCCGCTGACGCGCCCTGACGGG
CTTGTCTGCTCCCGGCATCCGCTTACAGACAAGCTGTGACCGTCTCCGGGAGCTGCATGTGTCAGAGGTT
TTCACCGTCATCACCGAAACGCGCGAGACGAAAGGGCCTCGTGATACGCCTATTTTTATAGGTTAATGTC
ATGATAATAATGGTTTCTTAGACGTCAGGTGGCACTTTTCGGGGAAATGTGCGCGGAACCCCTATTTGTT
TATTTTTCTAAATACATTCAAATATGTATCCGCTCATGAGACAATAACCCTGATAAATGCTTCAATAATA
TTGAAAAAGGAAGAGTATGAGTATTCAACATTTCCGTGTCGCCCTTATTCCCTTTTTTGCGGCATTTTGC
CTTCCTGTTTTTGCTCACCCAGAAACGCTGGTGAAAGTAAAAGATGCTGAAGATCAGTTGGGTGCACGAG
TGGGTTACATCGAACTGGATCTCAACAGCGGTAAGATCCTTGAGAGTTTTCGCCCCGAAGAACGTTTTCC
AATGATGAGCACTTTTAAAGTTCTGCTATGTGGCGCGGTATTATCCCGTATTGACGCCGGGCAAGAGCAA
CTCGGTCGCCGCATACACTATTCTCAGAATGACTTGGTTGAGTACTCACCAGTCACAGAAAAGCATCTTA
CGGATGGCATGACAGTAAGAGAATTATGCAGTGCTGCCATAACCATGAGTGATAACACTGCGGCCAACTT
ACTTCTGACAACGATCGGAGGACCGAAGGAGCTAACCGCTTTTTTGCACAACATGGGGGATCATGTAACT
CGCCTTGATCGTTGGGAACCGGAGCTGAATGAAGCCATACCAAACGACGAGCGTGACACCACGATGCCTG
TAGCAATGGCAACAACGTTGCGCAAACTATTAACTGGCGAACTACTTACTCTAGCTTCCCGGCAACAATT
AATAGACTGGATGGAGGCGGATAAAGTTGCAGGACCACTTCTGCGCTCGGCCCTTCCGGCTGGCTGGTTT
ATTGCTGATAAATCTGGAGCCGGTGAGCGTGGGTCTCGCGGTATCATTGCAGCACTGGGGCCAGATGGTA
AGCCCTCCCGTATCGTAGTTATCTACACGACGGGGAGTCAGGCAACTATGGATGAACGAAATAGACAGAT
CGCTGAGATAGGTGCCTCACTGATTAAGCATTGGTAACTGTCAGACCAAGTTTACTCATATATACTTTAG
ATTGATTTAAAACTTCATTTTTAATTTAAAAGGATCTAGGTGAAGATCCTTTTTGATAATCTCATGACCA
AAATCCCTTAACGTGAGTTTTCGTTCCACTGAGCGTCAGACCCCGTAGAAAAGATCAAAGGATCTTCTTG
AGATCCTTTTTTTCTGCGCGTAATCTGCTGCTTGCAAACAAAAAAACCACCGCTACCAGCGGTGGTTTGT
TTGCCGGATCAAGAGCTACCAACTCTTTTTCCGAAGGTAACTGGCTTCAGCAGAGCGCAGATACCAAATA
CTGTTCTTCTAGTGTAGCCGTAGTTAGGCCACCACTTCAAGAACTCTGTAGCACCGCCTACATACCTCGC
TCTGCTAATCCTGTTACCAGTGGCTGCTGCCAGTGGCGATAAGTCGTGTCTTACCGGGTTGGACTCAAGA
CGATAGTTACCGGATAAGGCGCAGCGGTCGGGCTGAACGGGGGGTTCGTGCACACAGCCCAGCTTGGAGC
GAACGACCTACACCGAACTGAGATACCTACAGCGTGAGCTATGAGAAAGCGCCACGCTTCCCGAAGGGAG
AAAGGCGGACAGGTATCCGGTAAGCGGCAGGGTCGGAACAGGAGAGCGCACGAGGGAGCTTCCAGGGGGA
AACGCCTGGTATCTTTATAGTCCTGTCGGGTTTCGCCACCTCTGACTTGAGCGTCGATTTTTGTGATGCT
CGTCAGGGGGGCGGAGCCTATGGAAAAACGCCAGCAACGCGGCCTTTTTACGGTTCCTGGCCTTTTGCTG
GCCTTTTGCTCACATGTTCTTTCCTGCGTTATCCCCTGATTCTGTGGATAACCGTATTACCGCCTTTGAG
TGAGCTGATACCGCTCGCCGCAGCCGAACGACCGAGCGCAGCGAGTCAGTGAGCGAGGAAGCGGAAGAGC
GCCCAATACGCAAACCGCCTCTCCCCGCGCGTTGGCCGATTCATTAATGCAGCTGTGGAATGTGTGTCAG
TTAGGGTGTGGAAAGTCCCCAGGCTCCCCAGCAGGCAGAAGTATGCAAAGCATGCATCTCAATTAGTCAG
CAACCAGGTGTGGAAAGTCCCCAGGCTCCCCAGCAGGCAGAAGTATGCAAAGCATGCATCTCAATTAGTC
AGCAACCATAGTCCCGCCCCTAACTCCGCCCATCCCGCCCCTAACTCCGCCCAGTTCCGCCCATTCTCCG
CCCCATGGCTGACTAATTTTTTTTATTTATGCAGAGGCCGAGGCCGCCTCGGCCTCTGAGCTATTCCAGA
AGTAGTGAGGAGGCTTTTTTGGAGGCCTAGGCTTTTGCAAAAAGCTTGGACACAAGACAGGCTTGCGAGA
TATGTTTGAGAATACCACTTTATCCCGCGTCAGGGAGAGGCAGTGCGTAAAAAGACGCGGACTCATGTGA
AATACTGGTTTTTAGTGCGCCAGATCTCTATAATCTCGCGCAACCTATTTTCCCCTCGAACACTTTTTAA
GCCGTAGATAAACAGGCTGGGACACTTCACATGAGCGAAAAATACATCGTCACCTGGGACATGTTGCAGA
TCCATGCACGTAAACTCGCAAGCCGACTGATGCCTTCTGAACAATGGAAAGGCATTATTGCCGTAAGCCG
TGGCGGTCTGTACCGGGTGCGTTACTGGCGCGTGAACTGGGTATTCGTCATGTCGATACCGTTTGTATTT
CCAGCTACGATCACGACAACCAGCGCGAGCTTAAAGTGCTGAAACGCGCAGAAGGCGATGGCGAAGGCTT
CATCGTTATTGATGACCTGGTGGATACCGGTGGTACTGCGGTTGCGATTCGTGAAATGTATCCAAAAGCG
CACTTTGTCACCATCTTCGCAAAACCGGCTGGTCGTCCGCTGGTTGATGACTATGTTGTTGATATCCCGC
AAGATACCTGGATTGAACAGCCGTGGGATATGGGCGTCGTATTCGTCCCGCCAATCTCCGGTCGCTAATC
TTTTCAACGCCTGGCACTGCCGGGCGTTGTTCTTTTTAACTTCAGGCGGGTTACAATAGTTTCCAGTAAG
TATTCTGGAGGCTGCATCCATGACACAGGCAAACCTGAGCGAAACCCTGTTCAAACCCCGCTTTAAACAT
CCTGAAACCTCGACGCTAGTCCGCCGCTTTAATCACGGCGCACAACCGCCTGTGCAGTCGGCCCTTGATG
GTAAAACCATCCCTCACTGGTATCGCATGATTAACCGTCTGATGTGGATCTGGCGCGGCATTGACCCACG
CGAAATCCTCGACGTCCAGGCACGTATTGTGATGAGCGATGCCGAACGTACCGACGATGATTTATACGAT
ACGGTGATTGGCTACCGTGGCGGCAACTGGATTTATGAGTGGGCCCCGGATCTTTGTGAAGGAACCTTAC
TTCTGTGGTGTGACATAATTGGACAAACTACCTACAGAGATTTAAAGCTCTAAGGTAAATATAAAATTTT
TAAGTGTATAATGTGTTAAACTACTGATTCTAATTGTTTGTGTATTTTAGATTCCAACCTATGGAACTGA
TGAATGGGAGCAGTGGTGGAATGCCTTTAATGAGGAAAACCTGTTTTGCTCAGAAGAAATGCCATCTAGT
GATGATGAGGCTACTGCTGACTCTCAACATTCTACTCCTCCAAAAAAGAAGAGAAAGGTAGAAGACCCCA
AGGACTTTCCTTCAGAATTGCTAAGTTTTTTGAGTCATGCTGTGTTTAGTAATAGAACTCTTGCTTGCTT
TGCTATTTACACCACAAAGGAAAAAGCTGCACTGCTATACAAGAAAATTATGGAAAAATATTCTGTAACC
TTTATAAGTAGGCATAACAGTTATAATCATAACATACTGTTTTTTCTTACTCCACACAGGCATAGAGTGT
CTGCTATTAATAACTATGCTCAAAAATTGTGTACCTTTAGCTTTTTAATTTGTAAAGGGGTTAATAAGGA
ATATTTGATGTATAGTGCCTTGACTAGAGATCATAATCAGCCATACCACATTTGTAGAGGTTTTACTTGC
TTTAAAAAACCTCCCACACCTCCCCCTGAACCTGAAACATAAAATGAATGCAATTGTTGTTGTTAACTTG
TTTATTGCAGCTTATAATGGTTACAAATAAAGCAATAGCATCACAAATTTCACAAATAAAGCATTTTTTT
CACTGCATTCTAGTTGTGGTTTGTCCAAACTCATCAATGTATCTTATCATGTCTGGATCAACTGGATAAC
TCAAGCTAACCAAAATCATCCCAAACTTCCCACCCCATACCCTATTACCACTGCCAATTACCTGTGGTTT
CATTTACTCTAAACCTGTGATTCCTCTGAATTATTTTCATTTTAAAGAAATTGTATTTGTTAAATATGTA
CTACAAACTTAGTAGTTGGAAGGGCTAATTCACTCCCAAAGAAGACAAGATATCCTTGATCTGTGGATCT
ACCACACACAAGGCTACTTCCCTGATTAGCAGAACTACACACCAGGGCCAGGGGTCAGATATCCACTGAC
CTTTGGATGGTGCTACAAGCTAGTACCAGTTGAGCCAGATAAGGTAGAAGAGGCCAATAAAGGAGAGAAC
ACCAGCTTGTTACACCCTGTGAGCCTGCATGGGATGGATGACCCGGAGAGAGAAGTGTTAGAGTGGAGGT
TTGACAGCCGCCTAGCATTTCATCACGTGGCCCGAGAGCTGCATCCGGAGTACTTCAAGAACTGCTGATA
TCGAGCTTGCTACAAGGGACTTTCCGCTGGGGACTTTCCAGGGAGGCGTGGCCTGGGCGGGACTGGGGAG
TGGCGAGCCCTCAGATCCTGCATATAAGCAGCTGCTTTTTGCCTGTACTGGGTCTCTCTGGTTAGACCAG
ATCTGAGCCTGGGAGCTCTCTGGCTAACTAGGGAACCCACTGCTTAAGCCTCAATAAAGCTTGCCTTGAG
TGCTTCAAGTAGTGTGTGCCCGTCTGTTGTGTGACTCTGGTAACTAGAGATCCCTCAGACCCTTTTAGTC
AGTGTGGAAAATCTCTAGCAGTGGCGCCCGAACAGGGACTTGAAAGCGAAAGGGAAACCAGAGGAGCTCT
CTCGACGCAGGACTCGGCTTGCTGAAGCGCGCACGGCAAGAGGCGAGGGGCGGCGACTGGTGAGTACGCC
AAAAATTTTGACTAGCGGAGGCTAGAAGGAGAGAGATGGGTGCGAGAGCGTCAGTATTAAGCGGGGGAGA
ATTAGATCGCGATGGGAAAAAATTCGGTTAAGGCCAGGGGGAAAGAAAAAATATAAATTAAAACATATAG
TATGGGCAAGCAGGGAGCTAGAACGATTCGCAGTTAATCCTGGCCTGTTAGAAACATCAGAAGGCTGTAG
ACAAATACTGGGACAGCTACAACCATCCCTTCAGACAGGATCAGAAGAACTTAGATCATTATATAATACA
GTAGCAACCCTCTATTGTGTGCATCAAAGGATAGAGATAAAAGACACCAAGGAAGCTTTAGACAAGATAG
AGGAAGAGCAAAACAAAAGTAAGACCACCGCACAGCAAGCGGCCGGCCGCTGATCTTCAGACCTGGAGGA
GGAGATATGAGGGACAATTGGAGAAGTGAATTATATAAATATAAAGTAGTAAAAATTGAACCATTAGGAG
TAGCACCCACCAAGGCAAAGAGAAGAGTGGTGCAGAGAGAAAAAAGAGCAGTGGGAATAGGAGCTTTGTT
CCTTGGGTTCTTGGGAGCAGCAGGAAGCACTATGGGCGCAGCGTCAATGACGCTGACGGTACAGGCCAGA
CAATTATTGTCTGGTATAGTGCAGCAGCAGAACAATTTGCTGAGGGCTATTGAGGCGCAACAGCATCTGT
TGCAACTCACAGTCTGGGGCATCAAGCAGCTCCAGGCAAGAATCCTGGCTGTGGAAAGATACCTAAAGGA
TCAACAGCTCCTGGGGATTTGGGGTTGCTCTGGAAAACTCATTTGCACCACTGCTGTGCCTTGGAATGCT
AGTTGGAGTAATAAATCTCTGGAACAGATTTGGAATCACACGACCTGGATGGAGTGGGACAGAGAAATTA
ACAATTACACAAGCTTAATACACTCCTTAATTGAAGAATCGCAAAACCAGCAAGAAAAGAATGAACAAGA
ATTATTGGAATTAGATAAATGGGCAAGTTTGTGGAATTGGTTTAACATAACAAATTGGCTGTGGTATATA
AAATTATTCATAATGATAGTAGGAGGCTTGGTAGGTTTAAGAATAGTTTTTGCTGTACTTTCTATAGTGA
ATAGAGTTAGGCAGGGATATTCACCATTATCGTTTCAGACCCACCTCCCAACCCCGAGGGGACCCGACAG
GCCCGAAGGAATAGAAGAAGAAGGTGGAGAGAGAGACAGAGACAGATCCATTCGATTAGTGAACGGATCT
CGACGGTATCGCCAAATGGCAGTATTCATCCACAATTTTAAAAGAAAAGGGGGGATTGGGGGGTACAGTG
CAGGGGAAAGAATAGTAGACATAATAGCAACAGACATACAAACTAAAGAATTACAAAAACAAATTACAAA
AATTCAAAATTTTCGGGTTTATTACAGGGACAGCAGAGATCCAGTTTGGATCGATAAGCTTGATATCGAA
TTCCTGCAGCCCCGATAAAATAAAAGATTTTATTTAGTCTCCAGAAAAAGGGGGGAATGAAAGACCCCAC
CTGTAGGTTTGGCAAGCTAGCTGCAGTAACGCCATTTTGCAAGGCATGGAAAAATACCAAACCAAGAATA
GAGAAGTTCAGATCAAGGGCGGGTACATGAAAATAGCTAACGTTGGGCCAAACAGGATATCTGCGGTGAG
CAGTTTCGGCCCCGGCCCGGGGCCAAGAACAGATGGTCACCGCAGTTTCGGCCCCGGCCCGAGGCCAAGA
ACAGATGGTCCCCAGATATGGCCCAACCCTCAGCAGTTTCTTAAGACCCATCAGATGTTTCCAGGCTCCC
CCAAGGACCTGAAATGACCCTGCGCCTTATTTGAATTAACCAATCAGCCTGCTTCTCGCTTCTGTTCGCG
CGCTTCTGCTTCCCGAGCTCTATAAAAGAGCTCACAACCCCTCACTCGGCGCGCCAGTCCTCCGACAGAC
TGAGTCGCCCGGGGGGGATCTGGAGCTCTCGAGAATTCTCATGGGACTGAGTAACATTCTCTTTGTGATG
GCCTTCCTGCTCTCTGGTGCTATGGACAAAGATTGCGAAATGAAACGTACCACCCTGGATAGCCCGCTGG
GCAAACTGGAACTGAGCGGCTGCGAACAGGGCCTGCATGAAATTAAACTGCTGGGTAAAGGCACCAGCGC
GGCCGATGCGGTTGAAGTTCCGGCCCCGGCCGCCGTGCTGGGTGGTCCGGAACCGCTGATGCAGGCGACC
GCGTGGCTGAACGCGTATTTTCATCAGCCGGAAGCGATTGAAGAATTTCCGGTTCCGGCGCTGCATCATC
CGGTGTTTCAGCAGGAGAGCTTTACCCGTCAGGTGCTGTGGAAACTGCTGAAAGTGGTTAAATTTGGCGA
AGTGATTAGCTATCAGCAGCTGGCGGCCCTGGCGGGTAATCCGGCGGCCACCGCCGCCGTTAAAACCGCG
CTGAGCGGTAACCCGGTGCCGATTCTGATTCCGTGCCATCGTGTGGTTAGCTCTAGCGGTGCGGTTGGCG
GTTATGAAGGTGGTCTGGCGGTGAAAGAGTGGCTGCTGGCCCATGAAGGTCATCGTCTGGGTAAACCGGG
TCTGGGAGGTAGCGGTAGCGGTAGCGGTGGAGGTGGAAGCAGCGCTCCTCTGAAGATTCAAGCTTATTTC
AATGAGACTGCAGACCTGCCATGCCAATTTGCAAACTCTCAAAACCAAAGCCTGAGTGAGCTAGTAGTAT
TTTGGCAGGACCAGGAAAACTTGGTTCTGAATGAGGTATACTTAGGCAAAGAGAAATTTGACAGTGTTCA
TTCCAAGTATATGGGCCGCACAAGTTTTGATTCGGACAGTTGGACCCTGAGACTTCACAATCTTCAGATC
AAGGACAAGGGCTTGTATCAATGTATCATCCATCACAAAAAGCCCACAGGAATGATTCGCATCCACCAGA
TGAATTCTGAACTGTCAGTGCTTGCTAACTTCAGTCAACCTGAAATAGTACCAATTTCTAATATAACAGA
AAATGTGTACATAAATTTGACCTGCTCATCTATACACGGTTACCCAGAACCTAAGAAGATGAGTGTTTTG
CTAAGAACCAAGAATTCAACTATCGAGTATGATGGTATTATGCAGAAATCTCAAGATAATGTCACAGAAC
TGTACGACGTTTCCATCAGCTTGTCTGTTTCATTCCCTGATGTTACGAGCAATATGACCATCTTCTGTAT
TCTGGAAACTGACAAGACGCGGCTTTTATCTTCACCTTTCTCTATAGAGCTTGAGGACCCTCAGCCTCCC
CCAGACCACATTCCTTGGATTACAGCTGTACTTCCAACAGTTATTATATGTGTGATGGTTTTCTGTCTAA
TTCTATGGAAATGGAAGAAGAAGAAGCGGCCTCGCAACTCTTATAAATGTGGAACCAACACAATGGAGAG
GGAAGAGAGTGAACAGACCAAGAAAAGAGAAAAAATCCATATACCTGAAAGATCTGATGAAACCCAGCGT
GTTTTTAAAAGTTCGAAGACATCTTCATGCGACAAAAGTGATACATGTTTTTAAGCGACTTAGAGTCGAC
CTGCAGGCATGCAAGCTTGATATCAAGCTTATCGATAATCAACCTCTGGATTACAAAATTTGTGAAAGAT
TGACTGGTATTCTTAACTATGTTGCTCCTTTTACGCTATGTGGATACGCTGCTTTAATGCCTTTGTATCA
TGCTATTGCTTCCCGTATGGCTTTCATTTTCTCCTCCTTGTATAAATCCTGGTTGCTGTCTCTTTATGAG
GAGTTGTGGCCCGTTGTCAGGCAACGTGGCGTGGTGTGCACTGTGTTTGCTGACGCAACCCCCACTGGTT
GGGGCATTGCCACCACCTGTCAGCTCCTTTCCGGGACTTTCGCTTTCCCCCTCCCTATTGCCACGGCGGA
ACTCATCGCCGCCTGCCTTGCCCGCTGCTGGACAGGGGCTCGGCTGTTGGGCACTGACAATTCCGTGGTG
TTGTCGGGGAAATCATCGTCCTTTCCTTGGCTGCTCGCCTGTGTTGCCACCTGGATTCTGCGCGGGACGT
CCTTCTGCTACGTCCCTTCGGCCCTCAATCCAGCGGACCTTCCTTCCCGCGGCCTGCTGCCGGCTCTGCG
GCCTCTTCCGCGTCTTCGCCTTCGCCCTCAGACGAGTCGGATCTCCCTTTGGGCCGCCTCCCCGCAT
